>Addgene plasmid #116213 | pHAGE-CCND1-P287S | addgene full sequence | sequence record 252699 | Addgene NGS Result
ACAGCCCAGCTTGGAGCGAACGACCTACACCGAACTGAGATACCTACAGCGTGAGCTATGAGAAAGCGCC
ACGCTTCCCGAAGGGAGAAAGGCGGACAGGTATCCGGTAAGCGGCAGGGTCGGAACAGGAGAGCGCACGA
GGGAGCTTCCAGGGGGAAACGCCTGGTATCTTTATAGTCCTGTCGGGTTTCGCCACCTCTGACTTGAGCG
TCGATTTTTGTGATGCTCGTCAGGGGGGCGGAGCCTATGGAAAAACGCCAGCAACGCGGCCTTTTTACGG
TTCCTGGCCTTTTGCTGGCCTTTTGCTCACATGTTCTTTCCTGCGTTATCCCCTGATTCTGTGGATAACC
GTATTACCGCCTTTGAGTGAGCTGATACCGCTCGCCGCAGCCGAACGACCGAGCGCAGCGAGTCAGTGAG
CGAGGAAGCGGAAGAGCGCCCAATACGCAAACCGCCTCTCCCCGCGCGTTGGCCGATTCATTAATGCAGC
AAGCTCATGGCTGACTAATTTTTTTTATTTATGCAGAGGCCGAGGCCGCCTCGGCCTCTGAGCTATTCCA
GAAGTAGTGAGGAGGCTTTTTTGGAGGCCTAGGCTTTTGCAAAAAGCTCCCCGTGGCACGACAGGTTTCC
CGACTGGAAAGCGGGCAGTGAGCGCAACGCAATTAATGTGAGTTAGCTCACTCATTAGGCACCCCAGGCT
TTACACTTTATGCTTCCGGCTCGTATGTTGTGTGGAATTGTGAGCGGATAACAATTTCACACAGGAAACA
GCTATGACATGATTACGAATTTCACAAATAAAGCATTTTTTTCACTGCATTCTAGTTGTGGTTTGTCCAA
ACTCATCAATGTATCTTATCATGTCTGGATCAACTGGATAACTCAAGCTAACCAAAATCATCCCAAACTT
CCCACCCCATACCCTATTACCACTGCCAATTACCTGTGGTTTCATTTACTCTAAACCTGTGATTCCTCTG
AATTATTTTCATTTTAAAGAAATTGTATTTGTTAAATATGTACTACAAACTTAGTAGTTGGAAGGGCTAA
TTCACTCCCAAAGAAGACAAGATATCCTTGATCTGTGGATCTACCACACACAAGGCTACTTCCCTGATTA
GCAGAACTACACACCAGGGCCAGGGGTCAGATATCCACTGACCTTTGGATGGTGCTACAAGCTAGTACCA
GTTGAGCCAGATAAGGTAGAAGAGGCCAATAAAGGAGAGAACACCAGCTTGTTACACCCTGTGAGCCTGC
ATGGGATGGATGACCCGGAGAGAGAAGTGTTAGAGTGGAGGTTTGACAGCCGCCTAGCATTTCATCACGT
GGCCCGAGAGCTGCATCCGGAGTACTTCAAGAACTGCTGATATCGAGCTTGCTACAAGGGACTTTCCGCT
GGGGACTTTCCAGGGAGGCGTGGCCTGGGCGGGACTGGGGAGTGGCGAGCCCTCAGATCCTGCATATAAG
CAGCTGCTTTTTGCCTGTACTGGGTCTCTCTGGTTAGACCAGATCTGAGCCTGGGAGCTCTCTGGCTAAC
TAGGGAACCCACTGCTTAAGCCTCAATAAAGCTTGCCTTGAGTGCTTCAAGTAGTGTGTGCCCGTCTGTT
GTGTGACTCTGGTAACTAGAGATCCCTCAGACCCTTTTAGTCAGTGTGGAAAATCTCTAGCAGTAGTAGT
TCATGTCATCTTATTATTCAGTATTTATAACTTGCAAAGAAATGAATATCAGAGAGTGAGAGGCCCGGGT
TAATTAAGGAAAGGGCTAGATCATTCTTGAAGACGAAAGGGCCTCGTGATACGCCTATTTTTATAGGTTA
ATGTCATGATAATAATGGTTTCTTAGACGTCAGGTGGCACTTTTCGGGGAAATGTGCGCGGAACCCCTAT
TTGTTTATTTTTCTAAATACATTCAAATATGTATCCGCTCATGAGACAATAACCCTGATAAATGCTTCAA
TAATATTGAAAAAGGAAGAGTATGAGTATTCAACATTTCCGTGTCGCCCTTATTCCCTTTTTTGCGGCAT
TTTGCCTTCCTGTTTTTGCTCACCCAGAAACGCTGGTGAAAGTAAAAGATGCTGAAGATCAGTTGGGTGC
ACGAGTGGGTTACATCGAACTGGATCTCAACAGCGGTAAGATCCTTGAGAGTTTTCGCCCCGAAGAACGT
TTTCCAATGATGAGCACTTTTAAAGTTCTGCTATGTGGCGCGGTATTATCCCGTGTTGACGCCGGGCAAG
AGCAACTCGGTCGCCGCATACACTATTCTCAGAATGACTTGGTTGAGTACTCACCAGTCACAGAAAAGCA
TCTTACGGATGGCATGACAGTAAGAGAATTATGCAGTGCTGCCATAACCATGAGTGATAACACTGCGGCC
AACTTACTTCTGACAACGATCGGAGGACCGAAGGAGCTAACCGCTTTTTTGCACAACATGGGGGATCATG
TAACTCGCCTTGATCGTTGGGAACCGGAGCTGAATGAAGCCATACCAAACGACGAGCGTGACACCACGAT
GCCTGTAGCAATGGCAACAACGTTGCGCAAACTATTAACTGGCGAACTACTTACTCTAGCTTCCCGGCAA
CAATTAATAGACTGGATGGAGGCGGATAAAGTTGCAGGACCACTTCTGCGCTCGGCCCTTCCGGCTGGCT
GGTTTATTGCTGATAAATCTGGAGCCGGTGAGCGTGGGTCTCGCGGTATCATTGCAGCACTGGGGCCAGA
TGGTAAGCCCTCCCGTATCGTAGTTATCTACACGACGGGGAGTCAGGCAACTATGGATGAACGAAATAGA
CAGATCGCTGAGATAGGTGCCTCACTGATTAAGCATTGGTAACTGTCAGACCAAGTTTACTCATATATAC
TTTAGATTGATTTAAAACTTCATTTTTAATTTAAAAGGATCTAGGTGAAGATCCTTTTTGATAATCTCAT
GACCAAAATCCCTTAACGTGAGTTTTCGTTCCACTGAGCGTCAGACCCCGTAGAAAAGATCAAAGGATCT
TCTTGAGATCCTTTTTTTCTGCGCGTAATCTGCTGCTTGCAAACAAAAAAACCACCGCTACCAGCGGTGG
TTTGTTTGCCGGATCAAGAGCTACCAACTCTTTTTCCGAAGGTAACTGGCTTCAGCAGAGCGCAGATACC
AAATACTGTTCTTCTAGTGTAGCCGTAGTTAGGCCACCACTTCAAGAACTCTGTAGCACCGCCTACATAC
CTCGCTCTGCTAATCCTGTTACCAGTGGCTGCTGCCAGTGGCGATAAGTCGTGTCTTACCGGGTTGGACT
CAAGACGATAGTTACCGGATAAGGCGCAGCGGTCGGGCTGAACGGGGGGTTCGTGCAC
Features (pLannotate 1.2.2; 12 found; start..end, strand, type, name):
    436..490     +  CDS            lacI (fragment): lac repressor; lacI; The lac repressor binds to the lac operator to inhibit transcription in E. coli. This inhibition can be relieved by adding lactose or isopropyl-β-D-thiogalactopyranoside (IPTG).
    496..589     +  rep_origin     SV40 ori (fragment): SV40 origin of replication
    614..651     +  CDS            lacI (fragment): lac repressor; lacI; The lac repressor binds to the lac operator to inhibit transcription in E. coli. This inhibition can be relieved by adding lactose or isopropyl-β-D-thiogalactopyranoside (IPTG).
    664..685     +  protein_bind   CAP binding site: CAP binding activates transcription in the presence of cAMP. E. coli catabolite activator protein
    700..730     +  promoter       lac promoter: promoter for the E. coli lac operon
    738..754     +  protein_bind   lac operator: The lac repressor binds to the lac operator to inhibit transcription in E. coli. This inhibition can be relieved by adding lactose or isopropyl-β-D-thiogalactopyranoside (IPTG). lac repressor encoded by lacI
    788..871     +  polyA_signal   SV40 poly(A) signal (fragment): SV40 polyadenylation signal
   1038..1367    +  CDS            nef (fragment): NEF_HV1BR - Experimental evidence at protein level: Swiss-Prot protein existence level 1. Extracellular Nef protein targets CD4(+) T-lymphocytes for apoptosis by interacting with CXCR4 surface receptors (PubMed:14990729). From Human immunodeficiency virus type 1 group M subtype B (isolate BRU/LAI) (HIV-1).
   1415..1672    +  LTR            5' LTR (truncated): truncated 5' long terminal repeat (LTR) from HIV-1
   1877..1981    +  promoter       AmpR promoter: bla
   1982..2842    +  CDS            AmpR: β-lactamase; bla; confers resistance to ampicillin, carbenicillin, and related antibiotics
   3013..253     +  rep_origin     ori (across the origin): high-copy-number ColE1/pMB1/pBR322/pUC origin of replication
