[The description below was written by a language model from this plasmid's Addgene catalogue record and pLannotate feature annotations shown in this document.]
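Description:
pHAGE-CCND1-P287S is a lentiviral expression plasmid built on the pHAGE backbone and carrying human CCND1 (cyclin D1, also known as BCL1 or PRAD1) with a P287S point substitution. The open reading frame was introduced by Gateway recombination. According to the catalogue entry, the construct is intended for lentiviral delivery and expression of this mutant allele, and it belongs to a collection made for the systematic functional annotation of somatic mutations found in cancer. It would typically be used to compare the mutant with wild-type CCND1 in transduced mammalian cells. In bacteria it is maintained as a high-copy plasmid under ampicillin selection, and it is grown in a recombination-deficient strain, as is usual for LTR-containing vectors.

The accompanying feature table comes from a sequence record of only about 3.3 kb, which is much shorter than a complete pHAGE expression vector, and it annotates backbone elements only. These are the ColE1/pUC-type high-copy origin, the AmpR promoter and β-lactamase gene, a truncated HIV-1 LTR preceded by a nef-derived fragment (a typical arrangement at the LTR of an HIV-1-based transfer vector), fragments of the SV40 origin and SV40 polyadenylation signal, and lac-derived remnants (CAP binding site, lac promoter and operator, small lacI fragments). The table shows no CCND1 coding sequence, internal promoter, packaging signal, RRE, cPPT, WPRE, att recombination sites or mammalian selection or reporter cassette. The record therefore does not state which promoter drives CCND1 or whether any tag or marker is present, and the annotated sequence appears to cover only part of the plasmid.
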