Addgene plasmid #116213: pHAGE-CCND1-P287S
Purpose: Lentiviral expression of CCND1 P287S
Depositing lab: Gordon Mills & Kenneth Scott. Publication: Systematic Functional Annotation of Somatic Mutations in Cancer. Ng PK, Li J, Jeong KJ, Shao S, Chen H, Tsang YH, Sengupta S, Wang Z, Bhavana VH, Tran R, Soewito S, Minussi DC, Moreno D, Kong K, Dogruluk T, Lu H, Gao J, Tokheim C, Zhou DC, Johnson AM, Zeng J, Ip CKM, Ju Z, Wester M, Yu S, Li Y, Vellano CP, Schultz N, Karchin R, Ding L, Lu Y, Cheung LWT, Chen K, Shaw KR, Meric-Bernstam F, Scott KL, Yi S, Sahni N, Liang H, Mills GB. Cancer Cell. 2018 Mar 12;33(3):450-462.e10. doi: 10.1016/j.ccell.2018.01.021. PubMed 29533785.
Backbone
  Vector backbone: pHAGE
  Vector type: Lentiviral
Growth in bacteria
  Bacterial resistance: Ampicillin, 100 μg/mL
  Growth temperature: 37°C
  Growth strain: Stbl3
  Copy number: High Copy
Gene/Insert
  Gene/Insert name: CCND1
  Species: H. sapiens (human)
  Mutation: P287S
  Entrez Gene: CCND1 (a.k.a. BCL1, D11S287E, PRAD1, U21B31)
  Cloning method: Gateway Cloning
Terms and licenses: Academic/Nonprofit Terms; Industry Terms: Not Available to Industry
How to cite: pHAGE-CCND1-P287S was a gift from Gordon Mills & Kenneth Scott (Addgene plasmid # 116213)
