>Addgene plasmid #116213 | pHAGE-CCND1-P287S | depositor partial sequence | sequence record 219086 | insert
ATGGAACACCAGCTCCTGTGCTGCGAAGTGGAAACCATCCGCCGCGCGTACCCCGATGCCAACCTCCTCA
ACGACCGGGTGCTGCGGGCCATGCTGAAGGCGGAGGAGACCTGCGCGCCCTCGGTGTCCTACTTCAAATG
TGTGCAGAAGGAGGTCCTGCCGTCCATGCGGAAGATCGTCGCCACCTGGATGCTGGAGGTCTGCGAGGAA
CAGAAGTGCGAGGAGGAGGTCTTCCCGCTGGCCATGAACTACCTGGACCGCTTCCTGTCGCTGGAGCCCG
TGAAAAAGAGCCGCCTGCAGCTGCTGGGGGCCACTTGCATGTTCGTGGCCTCTAAGATGAAGGAGACCAT
CCCCCTGACGGCCGAGAAGCTGTGCATCTACACCGACAACTCCATCCGGCCCGAGGAGCTGCTGCAAATG
GAGCTGCTCCTGGTGAACAAGCTCAAGTGGAACCTGGCCGCAATGACCCCGCACGATTTCATTGAACACT
TCCTCTCCAAAATGCCAGAGGCGGAGGAGAACAAACAGATCATCCGCAAACACGCGCAGACCTTCGTTGC
CCTCTGTGCCACAGATGTGAAGTTCATTTCCAATCCGCCCTCCATGGTGGCAGCGGGGAGCGTGGTGGCC
GCAGTGCAAGGCCTGAACCTGAGGAGCCCCAACAACTTCCTGTCCTACTACCGCCTCACACGCTTCCTCT
CCAGAGTGATCAAGTGTGACCCGGACTGCCTCCGGGCCTGCCAGGAGCAGATCGAAGCCCTGCTGGAGTC
AAGCCTGCGCCAGGCCCAGCAGAACATGGACCCCAAGGCCGCCGAGGAGGAGGAAGAGGAGGAGGAGGAG
GTGGACCTGGCTTGCACATCCACCGACGTGCGGGACGTGGACATCTGA
